>Addgene plasmid #192104 | pGEX-6P-1-WT-short-UBASH3A | addgene full sequence | sequence record 379911 | Addgene NGS Result
TGGCTGGCTGGCATAAATATCTCACTCGCAATCAAATTCAGCCGATAGCGGAACGGGAAGGCGACTGGAG
TGCCATGTCCGGTTTTCAACAAACCATGCAAATGCTGAATGAGGGCATCGTTCCCACTGCGATGCTGGTT
GCCAACGATCAGATGGCGCTGGGCGCAATGCGCGCCATTACCGAGTCCGGGCTGCGCGTTGGTGCGGATA
TCTCGGTAGTGGGATACGACGATACCGAAGACAGCTCATGTTATATCCCGCCGTTAACCACCATCAAACA
GGATTTTCGCCTGCTGGGGCAAACCAGCGTGGACCGCTTGCTGCAACTCTCTCAGGGCCAGGCGGTGAAG
GGCAATCAGCTGTTGCCCGTCTCACTGGTGAAAAGAAAAACCACGCTAGCGCCCAATACGCAAACCGCCT
CTCCCCGCGCGTTGGCCGATTCATTAATGCAGCTGGCACGACAGGTTTCCCGACTGGAAAGCGGGCAGTG
AGCGCAACGCAATTAATGTAAGTTAGCTCACTCATTAGGCACCCCAGGCTTTACACTTTATGCTTCCGGC
TCGTATGTTGTGTGGAATTGTGAGCGGATAACAATTTCACACAGGAAACAGCTATGACCATGATTACGGA
TTCACTGGCCGTCGTTTTACAACGTCGTGACTGGGAAAACCCTGGCGTTACCCAACTTAATCGCCTTGCA
GCACATCCCCCTTTCGCCAGCTGGCGTAATAGCGAAGAGGCCCGCACCGATCGCCCTTCCCAACAGTTGC
GCAGCCTGAATGGCGAATGGCGCTTTGCCTGGTTTCCGGCACCAGAAGCGGTGCCGGAAAGCTGGCTGGA
GTGCGATCTTCCTGAGGCCGATACTGTCGTCGTCCCCTCAAACTGGCAGATGCACGGTTACGATGCGCCC
ATCTACACCAACGTGACCTATCCCATTACGGTCAATCCGCCGTTTGTTCCCACGGAGAATCCGACGGGTT
GTTACTCGCTCACATTTAATGTTGATGAAAGCTGGCTACAGGAAGGCCAGACGCGAATTATTTTTGATGG
CGTTGGAATTAGCTTATCGACTGCACGGTGCACCAATGCTTCTGGCGTCAGGCAGCCATCGGAAGCTGTG
GTATGGCTGTGCAGGTCGTAAATCACTGCATAATTCGTGTCGCTCAAGGCGCACTCCCGTTCTGGATAAT
GTTTTTTGCGCCGACATCATAACGGTTCTGGCAAATATTCTGAAATGAGCTGTTGACAATTAATCATCGG
CTCGTATAATGTGTGGAATTGTGAGCGGATAACAATTTCACACAGGAAACAGTATTCATGTCCCCTATAC
TAGGTTATTGGAAAATTAAGGGCCTTGTGCAACCCACTCGACTTCTTTTGGAATATCTTGAAGAAAAATA
TGAAGAGCATTTGTATGAGCGCGATGAAGGTGATAAATGGCGAAACAAAAAGTTTGAATTGGGTTTGGAG
TTTCCCAATCTTCCTTATTATATTGATGGTGATGTTAAATTAACACAGTCTATGGCCATCATACGTTATA
TAGCTGACAAGCACAACATGTTGGGTGGTTGTCCAAAAGAGCGTGCAGAGATTTCAATGCTTGAAGGAGC
GGTTTTGGATATTAGATACGGTGTTTCGAGAATTGCATATAGTAAAGACTTTGAAACTCTCAAAGTTGAT
TTTCTTAGCAAGCTACCTGAAATGCTGAAAATGTTCGAAGATCGTTTATGTCATAAAACATATTTAAATG
GTGATCATGTAACCCATCCTGACTTCATGTTGTATGACGCTCTTGATGTTGTTTTATACATGGACCCAAT
GTGCCTGGATGCGTTCCCAAAATTAGTTTGTTTTAAAAAACGTATTGAAGCTATCCCACAAATTGATAAG
TACTTGAAATCCAGCAAGTATATAGCATGGCCTTTGCAGGGCTGGCAAGCCACGTTTGGTGGTGGCGACC
ATCCTCCAAAATCGGATCTGGAAGTTCTGTTCCAGGGGCCCCTGGGATCCATGGCAGCGGGGGAGACGCA
GCTCTACGCCAAGGTCTCCAACAAGCTCAAGAGCCGCAGCAGCCCCTCGCTCCTGGAGCCCCTCCTGGCC
ATGGGCTTCCCGGTGCACACCGCGCTGAAAGCGTTGGCAGCCACGGGGAGGAAGACGGCGGAGGAGGCCT
TGGCCTGGCTGCATGATCATTGCAATGACCCTTCCCTAGACGACCCCATCCCCCAGGAGTATGCCCTTTT
CCTCTGTCCAACGGGGCCCCTGCTGGAAAAACTTCAAGAGTTCTGGAGAGAGAGCAAGCGCCAGTGTGCA
AAGAACAGAGCTCATGAGGTCTTCCCACACGTGACACTCTGTGACTTCTTCACGTGTGAAGACCAGAAGG
TGGAATGCCTGTACGAGGCGCTGAAGAGAGCTGGAGACAGGCTCCTGGGCTCCTTCCCCACGGCCGTGCC
TCTGGCTCTCCACTCCTCCATCAGCTACCTCGGCTTCTTCGTCAGTGGCAGCCCCGCAGACGTCATCCGG
GAATTCGCCATGACCTTCGCCACGGAAGCATCTCTCTTAGCAGACTGCTCCGTGAAGCCTTGCACCAAAC
AGCTGCATCTGACCTTGGCCCACAAGTTCTACCCCCACCACCAGAGGACGCTGGAGCAGCTGGCCAGAGC
CATCCCCCTGGGCCACAGCTGCCAGTGGACCGCAGCACTCTACTCCCGAGACATGCGCTTTGTGCACTAC
CAGACCCTGAGAGCCCTATTCCAGTACAAACCCCAGAACGTGGATGAGCTGACGCTAAGTCCTGGTGACT
ACATCTTTGTGGACCCCACGCAGCAGGACGAAGCCAGCGAGGGCTGGGTGATTGGGATCTCACAGCGGAC
GGGCTGCCGGGGCTTCCTGCCGGAAAACTACACGGATCGAGCCAGTGAGTCTGACACGTGGGTGAAGCAC
AGGATGTACACCTTCAGTCTAGCCACAGACCTGAACTCCAGAAAGGATGGTGAAGCCAGCAGCAGATGCA
GCGGGGAATTTCTTCCACAAACGGCAAGGAGTCTTAGCAGCTTACAGGCCTTGCAGGCTACCGTTGCAAG
GAAGAGTGTGCTGGTGGTTCGCCACGGGGAGAGAGTGGATCAGATCTTCGGGAAGGCATGGCTGCAGCAA
TGCTCCACTCCTGATGGGAAATACTACAGGCCAGACCTGAATTTCCCCTGCAGTCTGCCCAGACGGAGTC
GTGGGATCAAAGACTTTGAAAACGATCCCCCATTATCATCGTGTGGCATTTTCCAGTCCAGAATTGCAGG
GGACGCGCTACTGGACAGTGGTATCAGAATCAGCTCTGTGTTTGCCTCCCCAGCCCTCCGCTGTGTGCAG
ACGGCCAAACTCATCCTGGAAGAACTCAAACTGGAGAAAAAAATCAAGATACGAGTGGAACCTGGAATCT
TTGAATGGACAAAATGGGAAGCTGGCAAGACCACCCCAACCCTCATGAGCCTGGAAGAGCTGAAAGAGGC
AAATTTCAACATTGACACTGATTACAGGCCCGCGTTTCCCCTGTCCGCCCTCATGCCGGCCGAGAGCTAC
CAGGAGTACATGGACAGGTGCACGGCGAGCATGGTGCAAATCGTCAACACCTGTCCGCAGGACACGGGTG
TCATCCTAATTGTGAGTCACGGCTCCACTCTGGACTCCTGCACGCGGCCACTGCTCGGGCTGCCGCCCCG
GGAATGTGGGGATTTTGCCCAACTCGTGAGAAAGATCCCTTCCCTGGGCATGTGCTTCTGTGAAGAAAAT
AAAGAGGAAGGAAAATGGGAGTTGGTGAACCCACCGGTGAAGACCCTGACCCACGGGGCGAACGCAGCAT
TTAACTGGAGGAACTGGATCTCAGGCAACTGACTCGAGCGGCCGCATCGTGACTGACTGACGATCTGCCT
CGCGCGTTTCGGTGATGACGGTGAAAACCTCTGACACATGCAGCTCCCGGAGACGGTCACAGCTTGTCTG
TAAGCGGATGCCGGGAGCAGACAAGCCCGTCAGGGCGCGTCAGCGGGTGTTGGCGGGTGTCGGGGCGCAG
CCATGACCCAGTCACGTAGCGATAGCGGAGTGTATAATTCTTGAAGACGAAAGGGCCTCGTGATACGCCT
ATTTTTATAGGTTAATGTCATGATAATAATGGTTTCTTAGACGTCAGGTGGCACTTTTCGGGGAAATGTG
CGCGGAACCCCTATTTGTTTATTTTTCTAAATACATTCAAATATGTATCCGCTCATGAGACAATAACCCT
GATAAATGCTTCAATAATATTGAAAAAGGAAGAGTATGAGTATTCAACATTTCCGTGTCGCCCTTATTCC
CTTTTTTGCGGCATTTTGCCTTCCTGTTTTTGCTCACCCAGAAACGCTGGTGAAAGTAAAAGATGCTGAA
GATCAGTTGGGTGCACGAGTGGGTTACATCGAACTGGATCTCAACAGCGGTAAGATCCTTGAGAGTTTTC
GCCCCGAAGAACGTTTTCCAATGATGAGCACTTTTAAAGTTCTGCTATGTGGCGCGGTATTATCCCGTGT
TGACGCCGGGCAAGAGCAACTCGGTCGCCGCATACACTATTCTCAGAATGACTTGGTTGAGTACTCACCA
GTCACAGAAAAGCATCTTACGGATGGCATGACAGTAAGAGAATTATGCAGTGCTGCCATAACCATGAGTG
ATAACACTGCGGCCAACTTACTTCTGACAACGATCGGAGGACCGAAGGAGCTAACCGCTTTTTTGCACAA
CATGGGGGATCATGTAACTCGCCTTGATCGTTGGGAACCGGAGCTGAATGAAGCCATACCAAACGACGAG
CGTGACACCACGATGCCTGCAGCAATGGCAACAACGTTGCGCAAACTATTAACTGGCGAACTACTTACTC
TAGCTTCCCGGCAACAATTAATAGACTGGATGGAGGCGGATAAAGTTGCAGGACCACTTCTGCGCTCGGC
CCTTCCGGCTGGCTGGTTTATTGCTGATAAATCTGGAGCCGGTGAGCGTGGGTCTCGCGGTATCATTGCA
GCACTGGGGCCAGATGGTAAGCCCTCCCGTATCGTAGTTATCTACACGACGGGGAGTCAGGCAACTATGG
ATGAACGAAATAGACAGATCGCTGAGATAGGTGCCTCACTGATTAAGCATTGGTAACTGTCAGACCAAGT
TTACTCATATATACTTTAGATTGATTTAAAACTTCATTTTTAATTTAAAAGGATCTAGGTGAAGATCCTT
TTTGATAATCTCATGACCAAAATCCCTTAACGTGAGTTTTCGTTCCACTGAGCGTCAGACCCCGTAGAAA
AGATCAAAGGATCTTCTTGAGATCCTTTTTTTCTGCGCGTAATCTGCTGCTTGCAAACAAAAAAACCACC
GCTACCAGCGGTGGTTTGTTTGCCGGATCAAGAGCTACCAACTCTTTTTCCGAAGGTAACTGGCTTCAGC
AGAGCGCAGATACCAAATACTGTCCTTCTAGTGTAGCCGTAGTTAGGCCACCACTTCAAGAACTCTGTAG
CACCGCCTACATACCTCGCTCTGCTAATCCTGTTACCAGTGGCTGCTGCCAGTGGCGATAAGTCGTGTCT
TACCGGGTTGGACTCAAGACGATAGTTACCGGATAAGGCGCAGCGGTCGGGCTGAACGGGGGGTTCGTGC
ACACAGCCCAGCTTGGAGCGAACGACCTACACCGAACTGAGATACCTACAGCGTGAGCTATGAGAAAGCG
CCACGCTTCCCGAAGGGAGAAAGGCGGACAGGTATCCGGTAAGCGGCAGGGTCGGAACAGGAGAGCGCAC
GAGGGAGCTTCCAGGGGGAAACGCCTGGTATCTTTATAGTCCTGTCGGGTTTCGCCACCTCTGACTTGAG
CGTCGATTTTTGTGATGCTCGTCAGGGGGGCGGAGCCTATGGAAAAACGCCAGCAACGCGGCCTTTTTAC
GGTTCCTGGCCTTTTGCTGGCCTTTTGCTCACATGTTCTTTCCTGCGTTATCCCCTGATTCTGTGGATAA
CCGTATTACCGCCTTTGAGTGAGCTGATACCGCTCGCCGCAGCCGAACGACCGAGCGCAGCGAGTCAGTG
AGCGAGGAAGCGGAAGAGCGCCTGATGCGGTATTTTCTCCTTACGCATCTGTGCGGTATTTCACACCGCA
TAAATTCCGACACCATCGAATGGCGCAAAACCTTTCGCGGTATGGCATGATAGCGCCCGGAAGAGAGTCA
ATTCAGGGTGGTGAATGTGAAACCAGTAACGTTATACGATGTCGCAGAGTATGCCGGTGTCTCTTATCAG
ACCGTTTCCCGCGTGGTGAACCAGGCCAGCCACGTTTCTGCGAAAACGCGGGAAAAAGTGGAAGCGGCGA
TGGCGGAGCTGAATTACATTCCCAACCGCGTGGCACAACAACTGGCGGGCAAACAGTCGTTGCTGATTGG
CGTTGCCACCTCCAGTCTGGCCCTGCACGCGCCGTCGCAAATTGTCGCGGCGATTAAATCTCGCGCCGAT
CAACTGGGTGCCAGCGTGGTGGTGTCGATGGTAGAACGAAGCGGCGTCGAAGCCTGTAAAGCGGCGGTGC
ACAATCTTCTCGCGCAACGCGTCAGTGGGCTGATCATTAACTATCCGCTGGATGACCAGGATGCCATTGC
TGTGGAAGCTGCCTGCACTAATGTTCCGGCGTTATTTCTTGATGTCTCTGACCAGACACCCATCAACAGT
ATTATTTTCTCCCATGAAGACGGTACGCGACTGGGCGTGGAGCATCTGGTCGCATTGGGTCACCAGCAAA
TCGCGCTGTTAGCGGGCCCATTAAGTTCTGTCTCGGCGCGTCTGCGTC
Features (pLannotate 1.2.2; 17 found; start..end, strand, type, name):
    504..525     +  protein_bind   CAP binding site: CAP binding activates transcription in the presence of cAMP. E. coli catabolite activator protein
    540..570     +  promoter       lac promoter: promoter for the E. coli lac operon
    578..594     +  protein_bind   lac operator: The lac repressor binds to the lac operator to inhibit transcription in E. coli. This inhibition can be relieved by adding lactose or isopropyl-β-D-thiogalactopyranoside (IPTG). lac repressor encoded by lacI
    614..787     +  CDS            lacZα: LacZα fragment of β-galactosidase; lacZ fragment
   1051..1167    -  CDS            yciV (fragment): RNAAM_ECOLI - Also known as trpH From Escherichia coli (strain K12).
   1243..1271    +  promoter       tac promoter: strong E. coli promoter; hybrid between the trp and lac UV5 promoters
   1279..1295    +  protein_bind   lac operator: The lac repressor binds to the lac operator to inhibit transcription in E. coli. This inhibition can be relieved by adding lactose or isopropyl-β-D-thiogalactopyranoside (IPTG). lac repressor encoded by lacI
   1318..1971    +  CDS            GST26_SCHJA: Experimental evidence at protein level: Swiss-Prot protein existence level 1. GST isoenzymes appear to play a central role in the parasite detoxification system. Other functions are also suspected including a role in increasing the solubility of haematin in the parasite gut. From Schistosoma japonicum (Blood fluke).
   2011..3879    +  CDS            UBASH3A (fragment): UBS3A_HUMAN - Also known as STS2. Experimental evidence at protein level: Swiss-Prot protein existence level 1. Interferes with CBL-mediated down-regulation and degradation of receptor-type tyrosine kinases. Promotes accumulation of activated target receptors, such as T-cell receptors, EGFR and PDGFRB, on the cell surface. Exhibits negligigle protein tyrosine phosphatase activity at neutral pH. May act as a dominant-negative regulator of UBASH3B- dependent dephosphorylation. May inhibit dynamin-dependent endocytic pathways by functionally sequestering dynamin via its SH3 domain. From Homo sapi
   3915..3954    +  CDS            rop (fragment): Rop protein, which maintains plasmids at low copy number; rop
   4056..4096    +  misc_feature   bom (fragment): basis of mobility region from pBR322
   4201..4305    +  promoter       AmpR promoter: bla
   4306..5166    +  CDS            AmpR: β-lactamase; bla; confers resistance to ampicillin, carbenicillin, and related antibiotics
   5337..5925    +  rep_origin     ori: high-copy-number ColE1/pMB1/pBR322/pUC origin of replication
   6111..6162    -  misc_feature   bom (fragment): basis of mobility region from pBR322
   6169..6246    +  promoter       lacI promoter: lacI
   6247..491     +  CDS            lacI (across the origin): lac repressor; lacI; The lac repressor binds to the lac operator to inhibit transcription in E. coli. This inhibition can be relieved by adding lactose or isopropyl-β-D-thiogalactopyranoside (IPTG).
