[The description below was written by a language model from this plasmid's Addgene catalogue record and pLannotate feature annotations shown in this document.]
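Description:
pGEX-6P-1-WT-short-UBASH3A is a 6,838-nt bacterial expression plasmid built on the pGEX-6P-1 backbone for producing the wild-type short isoform of human UBASH3A (also known as TULA, CLIP4 or STS-2) as an N-terminal glutathione S-transferase fusion. The catalogue entry also lists "Mammalian Expression" as a vector type, but the annotated features show only prokaryotic regulatory elements, consistent with the stated purpose of bacterial expression. The plasmid replicates in E. coli from a ColE1/pMB1-family origin and is selected with ampicillin through the β-lactamase gene and its own promoter. Short remnants of the pBR322 bom and rop regions are also detected, and the record gives the copy number as unknown.

The expression cassette consists of the strong hybrid tac promoter followed by a lac operator, driving the Schistosoma japonicum 26 kDa GST coding sequence and then, after a short linker, the UBASH3A open reading frame. The annotation tool calls this a fragment relative to the reference protein, in keeping with its being the short form. In the pGEX-6P series this linker normally carries a PreScission protease site for tag removal, although that site is not annotated here. A plasmid-borne lacI gene with its promoter supplies lac repressor, keeping the tac promoter silent until IPTG is added. A lac promoter/operator with a lacZα fragment lies downstream of lacI as part of the backbone. The insert was introduced by restriction cloning, but the sites used are not recorded.

The construct is suited to inducible production and glutathione-affinity purification of recombinant UBASH3A, a regulator of T-cell receptor and receptor tyrosine kinase signalling, for applications such as pull-down or biochemical assays.
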