Addgene plasmid #192104: pGEX-6P-1-WT-short-UBASH3A
Purpose: Bacterial expression of human wild-type short-form UBASH3A with GST tag
Depositing lab: Patrick Concannon. Depositing organization: University of Florida.
Backbone
  Vector backbone: pGEX-6P-1
  Vector type: Mammalian Expression, Bacterial Expression
Growth in bacteria
  Bacterial resistance: Ampicillin, 100 μg/mL
  Growth temperature: 37°C
  Growth strain: DH5alpha
  Copy number: Unknown
Gene/Insert
  Gene/Insert name: UBASH3A
  Species: H. sapiens (human)
  Entrez Gene: UBASH3A (a.k.a. TULA, CLIP4, STS-2)
  Tag / fusion protein: GST (N terminal on insert)
  Cloning method: Restriction Enzyme; 5′ cloning site unknown (unknown if destroyed)
Terms and licenses: Academic/Nonprofit Terms; Industry Terms: Not Available to Industry
How to cite: pGEX-6P-1-WT-short-UBASH3A was a gift from Patrick Concannon (Addgene plasmid # 192104 ; http://n2t.net/addgene:192104 ; RRID:Addgene_192104)
